>Addgene plasmid #143824 | TFORF1542 | addgene full sequence | sequence record 396270 | Addgene NGS Result
TTAATGTAGTCTTATGCAATACTCTTGTAGTCTTGCAACATGGTAACGATGAGTTAGCAACATGCCTTAC
AAGGAGAGAAAAAGCACCGTGCATGCCGATTGGTGGAAGTAAGGTGGTACGATCGTGCCTTATTAGGAAG
GCAACAGACGGGTCTGACATGGATTGGACGAACCACTGAATTGCCGCATTGCAGAGATATTGTATTTAAG
TGCCTAGCTCGATACATAAACGGGTCTCTCTGGTTAGACCAGATCTGAGCCTGGGAGCTCTCTGGCTAAC
TAGGGAACCCACTGCTTAAGCCTCAATAAAGCTTGCCTTGAGTGCTTCAAGTAGTGTGTGCCCGTCTGTT
GTGTGACTCTGGTAACTAGAGATCCCTCAGACCCTTTTAGTCAGTGTGGAAAATCTCTAGCAGTGGCGCC
CGAACAGGGACTTGAAAGCGAAAGGGAAACCAGAGGAGCTCTCTCGACGCAGGACTCGGCTTGCTGAAGC
GCGCACGGCAAGAGGCGAGGGGCGGCGACTGGTGAGTACGCCAAAAATTTTGACTAGCGGAGGCTAGAAG
GAGAGAGATGGGTGCGAGAGCGTCAGTATTAAGCGGGGGAGAATTAGATCGCGATGGGAAAAAATTCGGT
TAAGGCCAGGGGGAAAGAAAAAATATAAATTAAAACATATAGTATGGGCAAGCAGGGAGCTAGAACGATT
CGCAGTTAATCCTGGCCTGTTAGAAACATCAGAAGGCTGTAGACAAATACTGGGACAGCTACAACCATCC
CTTCAGACAGGATCAGAAGAACTTAGATCATTATATAATACAGTAGCAACCCTCTATTGTGTGCATCAAA
GGATAGAGATAAAAGACACCAAGGAAGCTTTAGACAAGATAGAGGAAGAGCAAAACAAAAGTAAGACCAC
CGCACAGCAAGCGGCCGCTGATCTTCAGACCTGGAGGAGGAGATATGAGGGACAATTGGAGAAGTGAATT
ATATAAATATAAAGTAGTAAAAATTGAACCATTAGGAGTAGCACCCACCAAGGCAAAGAGAAGAGTGGTG
CAGAGAGAAAAAAGAGCAGTGGGAATAGGAGCTTTGTTCCTTGGGTTCTTGGGAGCAGCAGGAAGCACTA
TGGGCGCAGCGTCAATGACGCTGACGGTACAGGCCAGACAATTATTGTCTGGTATAGTGCAGCAGCAGAA
CAATTTGCTGAGGGCTATTGAGGCGCAACAGCATCTGTTGCAACTCACAGTCTGGGGCATCAAGCAGCTC
CAGGCAAGAATCCTGGCTGTGGAAAGATACCTAAAGGATCAACAGCTCCTGGGGATTTGGGGTTGCTCTG
GAAAACTCATTTGCACCACTGCTGTGCCTTGGAATGCTAGTTGGAGTAATAAATCTCTGGAACAGATTTG
GAATCACACGACCTGGATGGAGTGGGACAGAGAAATTAACAATTACACAAGCTTAATACACTCCTTAATT
GAAGAATCGCAAAACCAGCAAGAAAAGAATGAACAAGAATTATTGGAATTAGATAAATGGGCAAGTTTGT
GGAATTGGTTTAACATAACAAATTGGCTGTGGTATATAAAATTATTCATAATGATAGTAGGAGGCTTGGT
AGGTTTAAGAATAGTTTTTGCTGTACTTTCTATAGTGAATAGAGTTAGGCAGGGATATTCACCATTATCG
TTTCAGACCCACCTCCCAACCCCGAGGGGACCCATGCATTGCATCTCAATTAGTCAGCAACCAGGTGTGG
AAAGTCCCCAGGCTCCCCAGCAGGCAGAAGTATGCAAAGCATGCGTCTCAATTAGTCAGCAACCATAGTC
CCGCCCCTAACTCCGCCCATCCCGCCCCTAACTCCGCCCAGTTCCGCCCATTCTCCGCCCCATGGCTGAC
TAATTTTTTTTATTTATGCAGAGGCCGAGGCCGCCTCGGCCTCTGAGCTATTCCAGAAGTAGTGAGGAGG
CTTTTTTGGAGGCCTAGGCTTTTGCAAAAAGCTTTCTAGAGGTACCACCGGAGCTTACCATGACCGAGTA
CAAGCCCACGGTGCGCCTCGCCACCCGCGACGACGTCCCCAGGGCCGTACGCACCCTCGCCGCCGCGTTC
GCCGACTACCCCGCCACGCGCCACACCGTCGATCCGGACCGCCACATCGAGCGGGTCACCGAGCTGCAAG
AACTCTTCCTCACGCGCGTCGGGCTCGACATCGGCAAGGTGTGGGTCGCGGACGACGGCGCCGCCGTGGC
GGTCTGGACCACGCCGGAGAGCGTCGAAGCGGGGGCGGTGTTCGCCGAGATCGGCCCGCGCATGGCCGAG
TTGAGCGGTTCCCGGCTGGCCGCGCAGCAACAGATGGAAGGCCTCCTGGCGCCGCACCGGCCCAAGGAGC
CCGCGTGGTTCCTGGCCACCGTCGGCGTCTCGCCCGACCACCAGGGCAAGGGTCTGGGCAGCGCCGTCGT
GCTCCCCGGAGTGGAGGCGGCCGAGCGCGCCGGGGTGCCCGCCTTCCTGGAGACCTCCGCGCCCCGCAAC
CTCCCCTTCTACGAGCGGCTCGGCTTCACCGTCACCGCCGACGTCGAGGTGCCCGAAGGACCGCGCACCT
GGTGCATGACCCGCAAGCCCGGTGCCAGTTAACGAATTCTAGATCTTGAGACAAATGGCAGTATTCATCC
ACAATTTTAAAAGAAAAGGGGGGATTGGGGGGTACAGTGCAGGGGAAAGAATAGTAGACATAATAGCAAC
AGACATACAAACTAAAGAATTACAAAAACAAATTACAAAAATTCAAAATTTTCGGGTTTATTACAGGGAC
AGCAGAGATCCACTTTGGCGCCGGCTCGAGGCCTGCAGGTGCAAAGATGGATAAAGTTTTAAACAGAGAG
GAATCTTTGCAGCTAATGGACCTTCTAGGTCTTGAAAGGAGTGGGAATTGGCTCCGGTGCCCGTCAGTGG
GCAGAGCGCACATCGCCCACAGTCCCCGAGAAGTTGGGGGGAGGGGTCGGCAATTGAACCGGTGCCTAGA
GAAGGTGGCGCGGGGTAAACTGGGAAAGTGATGTCGTGTACTGGCTCCGCCTTTTTCCCGAGGGTGGGGG
AGAACCGTATATAAGTGCAGTAGTCGCCGTGAACGTTCTTTTTCGCAACGGGTTTGCCGCCAGAACACAG
GTAAGTGCCGTGTGTGGTTCCCGCGGGCCTGGCCTCTTTACGGGTTATGGCCCTTGCGTGCCTTGAATTA
CTTCCACCTGGCTGCAGTACGTGATTCTTGATCCCGAGCTTCGGGTTGGAAGTGGGTGGGAGAGTTCGAG
GCCTTGCGCTTAAGGAGCCCCTTCGCCTCGTGCTTGAGTTGAGGCCTGGCCTGGGCGCTGGGGCCGCCGC
GTGCGAATCTGGTGGCACCTTCGCGCCTGTCTCGCTGCTTTCGATAAGTCTCTAGCCATTTAAAATTTTT
GATGACCTGCTGCGACGCTTTTTTTCTGGCAAGATAGTCTTGTAAATGCGGGCCAAGATCTGCACACTGG
TATTTCGGTTTTTGGGGCCGCGGGCGGCGACGGGGCCCGTGCGTCCCAGCGCACATGTTCGGCGAGGCGG
GGCCTGCGAGCGCGGCCACCGAGAATCGGACGGGGGTAGTCTCAAGCTGGCCGGCCTGCTCTGGTGCCTG
GCCTCGCGCCGCCGTGTATCGCCCCGCCCTGGGCGGCAAGGCTGGCCCGGTCGGCACCAGTTGCGTGAGC
GGAAAGATGGCCGCTTCCCGGCCCTGCTGCAGGGAGCTCAAAATGGAGGACGCGGCGCTCGGGAGAGCGG
GCGGGTGAGTCACCCACACAAAGGAAAAGGGCCTTTCCGTCCTCAGCCGTCGCTTCATGTGACTCCACGG
AGTACCGGGCGCCGTCCAGGCACCTCGATTAGTTCTCGAGCTTTTGGAGTACGTCGTCTTTAGGTTGGGG
GGAGGGGTTTTATGCGATGGAGTTTCCCCACACTGAGTGGGTGGAGACTGAAGTTAGGCCAGCTTGGCAC
TTGATGTAATTCTCCTTGGAATTTGCCCTTTTTGAGTTTGGATCTTGGTTCATTCTCAAGCCTCAGACAG
TGGTTCAAAGTTTTTTTCTTCCATTTCAGGTGTCGTGAGGCTAGCACCGCCACCATGGAGACAGATTTGG
CTGAAATGCCTGAGAAAGGAGTTCTGTCTTCCCAGGATTCTCCCCATTTCCAAGAGAAGAGCACAGAAGA
GGGAGAAGTGGCTGCTCTGCGCCTCACGGCCAGATCCCAGGCGGCGGCGGCGGCGGCGGCGCCCGGGAGC
CGGAGCCTTCGCGGCGTCCACGTCCCTCCCCCGCTGCACCCCGCCCCGGCGCGAGAGGAGATCAAATCCA
CTTGCTCCTTGAAGGCATGCTTTTCACTTTCATTAACTCTTACCTATTACAGAACTGCCTTTTTGTTGAG
CACAGAAAACGAAGGAAATTTGCATTTCCAATGTCCTTCAGACGTGGAGACTAGACCACAGAGCAAGGAT
TCAACTTCAGTGCAAGATTTTTCCAAAGCAGAATCATGCAAAGTTGCAATAATAGACAGACTGACACGGA
ATAGTGTCTATGACTCTAACTTGGAAGCAGCCCTTGAATGTGAAAATTGGTTAGAGAAGCAGCAAGGAAA
TCAGGAGAGACATTTGAGAGAAATGTTCACTCACATGAATTCACTCTCTGAGGAAACAGACCATGAGCAT
GATGTATACTGGAAAAGCTTCAATCAGAAATCTGTCCTTATCACTGAAGACAGAGTTCCCAAAGGATCTT
ATGCCTTCCATACACTTGAAAAAAGCTTGAAACAAAAATCAAACTTAATGAAAAAGCAGAGAACTTATAA
AGAGAAAAAACCTCATAAATGTAATGATTGTGGTGAACTCTTCACCTGCCATTCAGTGCATATTCAACAC
CAGAGAGTCCATACTGGAGAGAAACCCTATACCTGCAATGAATGTGGGAAATCTTTTAGCCACAGAGCTA
ATTTAACTAAACACCAGAGAACTCATACTAGAATTCTCTTTGAATGCCGTGAATGTAAGAAAACCTTCAC
AGAAAGCTCATCCCTTGCAACACATCAGAGAATTCACGTTGGAGAGAGACCTTATGAATGCAATGAATGT
GGGAAAGGTTTTAATCGAAGTACACATCTTGTGCAGCATCAGTTGATTCATACTGGAGTGAGGCCTTATG
AATGTAATGAATGTGATAAAGCTTTTATTCATTCATCAGCACTCATTAAACATCAAAGAACTCATACTGG
AGAGAAACCTTATAAATGTCAAGAATGTGGGAAAGCCTTTAGCCATTGCTCATCCCTAACTAAGCATCAG
AGAGTTCATACTGGAGAAAAGCCATATGAATGCAGTGAATGTGGAAAAACTTTTAGTCAGAGCACACATC
TTGTTCAACATCAGAGAATTCACACTGGAGAGAAACCCTATGAGTGTAGTGAATGTGGGAAAACCTTCAG
CCAGAGCTCCAATTTTGCTAAACATCAAAGAATTCATATTGGAAAGAAACCGTACAAATGTAGTGAGTGT
GGAAAAGCCTTCATTCATTCATCAGCTCTTATTCAACATCAGAGAACTCATACCGGAGAGAAACCCTTTA
GATGTAATGAGTGTGGGAAAAGCTTTAAGTGCAGTTCATCTCTCATCAGACATCAAAGAGTTCACACTGA
AGAGCAACCCTAGTAATGAACTAGTCCGTAACTTGAAAGTATTTCGATTTCTTGGCTTTATATATCTTGT
GGAAAGGACGAACGGTTCTCTAGGCTGCAAGACCCACGCGTTAAGTCGACAATCAACCTCTGGATTACAA
AATTTGTGAAAGATTGACTGGTATTCTTAACTATGTTGCTCCTTTTACGCTATGTGGATACGCTGCTTTA
ATGCCTTTGTATCATGCTATTGCTTCCCGTATGGCTTTCATTTTCTCCTCCTTGTATAAATCCTGGTTGC
TGTCTCTTTATGAGGAGTTGTGGCCCGTTGTCAGGCAACGTGGCGTGGTGTGCACTGTGTTTGCTGACGC
AACCCCCACTGGTTGGGGCATTGCCACCACCTGTCAGCTCCTTTCCGGGACTTTCGCTTTCCCCCTCCCT
ATTGCCACGGCGGAACTCATCGCCGCCTGCCTTGCCCGCTGCTGGACAGGGGCTCGGCTGTTGGGCACTG
ACAATTCCGTGGTGTTGTCGGGGAAATCATCGTCCTTTCCTTGGCTGCTCGCCTGTGTTGCCACCTGGAT
TCTGCGCGGGACGTCCTTCTGCTACGTCCCTTCGGCCCTCAATCCAGCGGACCTTCCTTCCCGCGGCCTG
CTGCCGGCTCTGCGGCCTCTTCCGCGTCTTCGCCTTCGCCCTCAGACGAGTCGGATCTCCCTTTGGGCCG
CCTCCCCGCGTCGACTTTAAGACCAATGACTTACAAGGCAGCTGTAGATCTTAGCCACTTTTTAAAAGAA
AAGGGGGGACTGGAAGGGCTAATTCACTCCCAACGAAGACAAGATCTGCTTTTTGCTTGTACTGGGTCTC
TCTGGTTAGACCAGATCTGAGCCTGGGAGCTCTCTGGCTAACTAGGGAACCCACTGCTTAAGCCTCAATA
AAGCTTGCCTTGAGTGCTTCAAGTAGTGTGTGCCCGTCTGTTGTGTGACTCTGGTAACTAGAGATCCCTC
AGACCCTTTTAGTCAGTGTGGAAAATCTCTAGCAGTACGTATAGTAGTTCATGTCATCTTATTATTCAGT
ATTTATAACTTGCAAAGAAATGAATATCAGAGAGTGAGAGGAACTTGTTTATTGCAGCTTATAATGGTTA
CAAATAAAGCAATAGCATCACAAATTTCACAAATAAAGCATTTTTTTCACTGCATTCTAGTTGTGGTTTG
TCCAAACTCATCAATGTATCTTATCATGTCTGGCTCTAGCTATCCCGCCCCTAACTCCGCCCATCCCGCC
CCTAACTCCGCCCAGTTCCGCCCATTCTCCGCCCCATGGCTGACTAATTTTTTTTATTTATGCAGAGGCC
GAGGCCGCCTCGGCCTCTGAGCTATTCCAGAAGTAGTGAGGAGGCTTTTTTGGAGGCCTAGGGACGTACC
CAATTCGCCCTATAGTGAGTCGTATTACGCGCGCTCACTGGCCGTCGTTTTACAACGTCGTGACTGGGAA
AACCCTGGCGTTACCCAACTTAATCGCCTTGCAGCACATCCCCCTTTCGCCAGCTGGCGTAATAGCGAAG
AGGCCCGCACCGATCGCCCTTCCCAACAGTTGCGCAGCCTGAATGGCGAATGGG
[124 nt withheld, positions 7265-7388]
C
[91 nt withheld, positions 7390-7480]
A
[49 nt withheld, positions 7482-7530]
CCTTTGACGTTGGAGTCCACGTTCTTT
[37 nt withheld, positions 7558-7594]
ACCCTATCTCGGTCTATTCTTTTGATTTATAAGGGATTTTGCCGATTTCGGCCTATTGGTTAAAAAATGA
GCTGATTTAACAAAAATTTAACGCGAATTTTAACAAAATATTAACGCTTACAATTTAGGTGGCACTTTTC
GGGGAAATGTGCGCGGAACCCCTATTTGTTTATTTTTCTAAATACATTCAAATATGTATCCGCTCATGAG
ACAATAACCCTGATAAATGCTTCAATAATATTGAAAAAGGAAGAGTATGAGTATTCAACATTTCCGTGTC
GCCCTTATTCCCTTTTTTGCGGCATTTTGCCTTCCTGTTTTTGCTCACCCAGAAACGCTGGTGAAAGTAA
AAGATGCTGAAGATCAGTTGGGTGCACGAGTGGGTTACATCGAACTGGATCTCAACAGCGGTAAGATCCT
TGAGAGTTTTCGCCCCGAAGAACGTTTTCCAATGATGAGCACTTTTAAAGTTCTGCTATGTGGCGCGGTA
TTATCCCGTATTGACGCCGGGCAAGAGCAACTCGGTCGCCGCATACACTATTCTCAGAATGACTTGGTTG
AGTACTCACCAGTCACAGAAAAGCATCTTACGGATGGCATGACAGTAAGAGAATTATGCAGTGCTGCCAT
AACCATGAGTGATAACACTGCGGCCAACTTACTTCTGACAACGATCGGAGGACCGAAGGAGCTAACCGCT
TTTTTGCACAACATGGGGGATCATGTAACTCGCCTTGATCGTTGGGAACCGGAGCTGAATGAAGCCATAC
CAAACGACGAGCGTGACACCACGATGCCTGTAGCAATGGCAACAACGTTGCGCAAACTATTAACTGGCGA
ACTACTTACTCTAGCTTCCCGGCAACAATTAATAGACTGGATGGAGGCGGATAAAGTTGCAGGACCACTT
CTGCGCTCGGCCCTTCCGGCTGGCTGGTTTATTGCTGATAAATCTGGAGCCGGTGAGCGTGGGTCTCGCG
GTATCATTGCAGCACTGGGGCCAGATGGTAAGCCCTCCCGTATCGTAGTTATCTACACGACGGGGAGTCA
GGCAACTATGGATGAACGAAATAGACAGATCGCTGAGATAGGTGCCTCACTGATTAAGCATTGGTAACTG
TCAGACCAAGTTTACTCATATATACTTTAGATTGATTTAAAACTTCATTTTTAATTTAAAAGGATCTAGG
TGAAGATCCTTTTTGATAATCTCATGACCAAAATCCCTTAACGTGAGTTTTCGTTCCACTGAGCGTCAGA
CCCCGTAGAAAAGATCAAAGGATCTTCTTGAGATCCTTTTTTTCTGCGCGTAATCTGCTGCTTGCAAACA
AAAAAACCACCGCTACCAGCGGTGGTTTGTTTGCCGGATCAAGAGCTACCAACTCTTTTTCCGAAGGTAA
CTGGCTTCAGCAGAGCGCAGATACCAAATACTGTTCTTCTAGTGTAGCCGTAGTTAGGCCACCACTTCAA
GAACTCTGTAGCACCGCCTACATACCTCGCTCTGCTAATCCTGTTACCAGTGGCTGCTGCCAGTGGCGAT
AAGTCGTGTCTTACCGGGTTGGACTCAAGACGATAGTTACCGGATAAGGCGCAGCGGTCGGGCTGAACGG
GGGGTTCGTGCACACAGCCCAGCTTGGAGCGAACGACCTACACCGAACTGAGATACCTACAGCGTGAGCT
ATGAGAAAGCGCCACGCTTCCCGAAGGGAGAAAGGCGGACAGGTATCCGGTAAGCGGCAGGGTCGGAACA
GGAGAGCGCACGAGGGAGCTTCCAGGGGGAAACGCCTGGTATCTTTATAGTCCTGTCGGGTTTCGCCACC
TCTGACTTGAGCGTCGATTTTTGTGATGCTCGTCAGGGGGGCGGAGCCTATGGAAAAACGCCAGCAACGC
GGCCTTTTTACGGTTCCTGGCCTTTTGCTGGCCTTTTGCTCACATGTTCTTTCCTGCGTTATCCCCTGAT
TCTGTGGATAACCGTATTACCGCCTTTGAGTGAGCTGATACCGCTCGCCGCAGCCGAACGACCGAGCGCA
GCGAGTCAGTGAGCGAGGAAGCGGAAGAGCGCCCAATACGCAAACCGCCTCTCCCCGCGCGTTGGCCGAT
TCATTAATGCAGCTGGCACGACAGGTTTCCCGACTGGAAAGCGGGCAGTGAGCGCAACGCAATTAATGTG
AGTTAGCTCACTCATTAGGCACCCCAGGCTTTACACTTTATGCTTCCGGCTCGTATGTTGTGTGGAATTG
TGAGCGGATAACAATTTCACACAGGAAACAGCTATGACCATGATTACGCCAAGCGCGCAATTAACCCTCA
CTAAAGGGAACAAAAGCTGGAGCTGCAAGC
Features (pLannotate 1.2.2; 31 found; start..end, strand, type, name):
      5..231     +  promoter       RSV promoter: Rous sarcoma virus enhancer/promoter
    232..412     +  LTR            5' LTR (truncated): truncated 5' long terminal repeat (LTR) from HIV-1
    459..584     +  misc_feature   HIV-1 Ψ: packaging signal of human immunodeficiency virus type 1
    568..931     +  CDS            HIV-1 gag (fragment): gag protein from human immunodeficiency virus 1; gag
   1077..1310    +  misc_feature   RRE: The Rev response element (RRE) of HIV-1 allows for Rev-dependent mRNA export from the nucleus to the cytoplasm.
   1687..1713    +  CDS            Rev (fragment): human immunodeficiency virus 1 (HIV-1) Rev protein; rev; enhances nuclear export of unspliced and incompletely spliced viral mRNAs
   1720..1743    +  promoter       SV40 promoter (fragment): SV40 early promoter
   1744..1815    +  promoter       SV40 promoter (fragment): SV40 enhancer and early promoter
   1839..1974    +  rep_origin     SV40 ori: SV40 origin of replication
   2020..2616    +  CDS            PuroR (fragment): puromycin N-acetyltransferase; pac from Streptomyces; confers resistance to puromycin
   2665..2782    +  misc_feature   cPPT/CTS: central polypurine tract and central termination sequence of HIV-1
   2847..2913    +  CDS            small t antigen (fragment): SV40 (simian virus 40) small t antigen
   2920..4098    +  promoter       EF-1α promoter: strong constitutive promoter for human elongation factor EF-1α
   4115..5095    +  CDS            ZNF286A (fragment): Z286A_HUMAN - Also known as KIAA1874, ZNF286. Experimental evidence at protein level: Swiss-Prot protein existence level 1. May be involved in transcriptional regulation. From Homo sapiens (Human).
   5696..5749    +  promoter       U6 promoter (fragment): RNA polymerase III promoter for human U6 snRNA
   5791..6379    +  misc_feature   WPRE: woodchuck hepatitis virus posttranscriptional regulatory element
   6430..6449    +  misc_feature   cPPT/CTS (fragment): central polypurine tract and central termination sequence of HIV-1
   6451..6684    +  LTR            3' LTR (ΔU3): self-inactivating 3' long terminal repeat (LTR) from HIV-1
   6762..6883    +  polyA_signal   SV40 poly(A) signal: SV40 polyadenylation signal
   6923..7058    +  rep_origin     SV40 ori: SV40 origin of replication
   7079..7097    -  promoter       T7 promoter: promoter for bacteriophage T7 RNA polymerase
   7105..7260    +  CDS            lacZα (fragment): LacZα fragment of β-galactosidase; lacZ fragment
   7265..7693    +  rep_origin     f1 ori (sequence partly withheld): f1 bacteriophage origin of replication; arrow indicates direction of (+) strand synthesis
   7746..7850    +  promoter       AmpR promoter: bla
   7851..8711    +  CDS            AmpR: β-lactamase; bla; confers resistance to ampicillin, carbenicillin, and related antibiotics
   8882..9470    +  rep_origin     ori: high-copy-number ColE1/pMB1/pBR322/pUC origin of replication
   9653..9745    +  CDS            lacI (fragment): lac repressor; lacI; The lac repressor binds to the lac operator to inhibit transcription in E. coli. This inhibition can be relieved by adding lactose or isopropyl-β-D-thiogalactopyranoside (IPTG).
   9758..9779    +  protein_bind   CAP binding site: CAP binding activates transcription in the presence of cAMP. E. coli catabolite activator protein
   9794..9824    +  promoter       lac promoter: promoter for the E. coli lac operon
   9832..9848    +  protein_bind   lac operator: The lac repressor binds to the lac operator to inhibit transcription in E. coli. This inhibition can be relieved by adding lactose or isopropyl-β-D-thiogalactopyranoside (IPTG). lac repressor encoded by lacI
   9893..9911    +  promoter       T3 promoter: promoter for bacteriophage T3 RNA polymerase
