[The description below was written by a language model from this plasmid's Addgene catalogue record and pLannotate feature annotations shown in this document.]
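Description:
TFORF1542 is a lentiviral mammalian expression plasmid built on the pLX_TRC317 backbone from the Broad Institute Genetic Perturbation Platform, carrying the human zinc-finger transcription factor ORF ZNF286B. It belongs to a barcoded transcription factor ORF collection in which each clone carries a unique 24-bp barcode, so that the factor in a given cell can be identified by sequencing in pooled overexpression screens such as directed differentiation studies. In bacteria it is maintained through a high-copy ColE1/pUC-type origin with ampicillin resistance (AmpR, β-lactamase). An f1 origin and remnants of a lac/T7/T3 cloning region are also present. The depositor cautions that the plasmid can recombine.

The viral cassette has a third-generation, self-inactivating layout. An RSV promoter drives a truncated HIV-1 5' LTR, followed by the Ψ packaging signal with a gag fragment, the RRE for Rev-dependent export of genomic RNA, a cPPT/CTS element, and a ΔU3 3' LTR with a downstream SV40 polyadenylation signal. Within the provirus, an SV40 early promoter/origin drives puromycin N-acetyltransferase for selection of transduced cells. A separate EF-1α promoter drives the synthesized ORF, and a WPRE downstream enhances transcript expression.

The automated annotation labels part of the insert region as a ZNF286A fragment, which most likely reflects similarity to this related protein rather than a different insert. The barcode itself is not annotated, although a short U6 promoter fragment lies between the ORF and the WPRE. No epitope tag or reporter is recorded. The sequenced record of about 9.9 kb matches the stated backbone and insert sizes.
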