Addgene plasmid #143824: TFORF1542
Purpose: Lentiviral vector for overexpressing transcription factor ORFs with unique 24-bp barcodes. Barcodes facilitate identification of transcription factors in pooled screens.
Depositing lab: Feng Zhang. Depositing organization: Broad Institute. Publication: A transcription factor atlas of directed differentiation. Joung J, Ma S, Tay T, Geiger-Schuller KR, Kirchgatterer PC, Verdine VK, Guo B, Arias-Garcia MA, Allen WE, Singh A, Kuksenko O, Abudayyeh OO, Gootenberg JS, Fu Z, Macrae RK, Buenrostro JD, Regev A, Zhang F. Cell. 2023 Jan 5;186(1):209-229.e26. doi: 10.1016/j.cell.2022.11.026. PubMed 36608654.
Backbone
  Vector backbone: pLX_TRC317
  Backbone manufacturer: Broad Institute Genetic Perturbation Platform
  Backbone size w/o insert (bp): 8264
  Vector type: Mammalian Expression, Lentiviral
  Selectable markers: Puromycin
Growth in bacteria
  Bacterial resistance: Ampicillin, 100 μg/mL
  Growth temperature: 37°C
  Growth strain: NEB Stable
  Copy number: High Copy
Gene/Insert
  Gene/Insert name: ZNF286B
  Species: H. sapiens (human)
  Insert size (bp): 1670
  Entrez Gene: ZNF286B (a.k.a. FOXO3B, ZNF286C, ZNF286L, ZNF590)
  Promoter: EF1a
  Cloning method: Unknown
  Sequencing primers: 5′ GGGTGGAGACTGAAGTTAGGCCAG; 3′ CACATAGCGTAAAAGGAGCAACATAG
Terms and licenses: Academic/Nonprofit Terms; Industry Terms: Not Available to Industry
Depositor comments: NM_001145045,ENST00000545289 . The transcription factor ORF portion of this plasmid was synthesized by Genewiz. Please test multiple small colonies in case of plasmid recombination. To make this collection available in a timely manner, a portion of this collection was not fully sequenced by Addgene. If an Addgene verified full plasmid sequence is not available, please contact us prior to placing an order to request the full sequence.
How to cite: TFORF1542 was a gift from Feng Zhang (Addgene plasmid # 143824 ; http://n2t.net/addgene:143824 ; RRID:Addgene_143824)
