>Addgene plasmid #143824 | TFORF1542 | depositor partial sequence | sequence record 283599 | Insert
ACCGCCACCATGGAGACAGATTTGGCTGAAATGCCTGAGAAAGGAGTTCTGTCTTCCCAGGATTCTCCCC
ATTTCCAAGAGAAGAGCACAGAAGAGGGAGAAGTGGCTGCTCTGCGCCTCACGGCCAGATCCCAGGCGGC
GGCGGCGGCGGCGGCGCCCGGGAGCCGGAGCCTTCGCGGCGTCCACGTCCCTCCCCCGCTGCACCCCGCC
CCGGCGCGAGAGGAGATCAAATCCACTTGCTCCTTGAAGGCATGCTTTTCACTTTCATTAACTCTTACCT
ATTACAGAACTGCCTTTTTGTTGAGCACAGAAAACGAAGGAAATTTGCATTTCCAATGTCCTTCAGACGT
GGAGACTAGACCACAGAGCAAGGATTCAACTTCAGTGCAAGATTTTTCCAAAGCAGAATCATGCAAAGTT
GCAATAATAGACAGACTGACACGGAATAGTGTCTATGACTCTAACTTGGAAGCAGCCCTTGAATGTGAAA
ATTGGTTAGAGAAGCAGCAAGGAAATCAGGAGAGACATTTGAGAGAAATGTTCACTCACATGAATTCACT
CTCTGAGGAAACAGACCATGAGCATGATGTATACTGGAAAAGCTTCAATCAGAAATCTGTCCTTATCACT
GAAGACAGAGTTCCCAAAGGATCTTATGCCTTCCATACACTTGAAAAAAGCTTGAAACAAAAATCAAACT
TAATGAAAAAGCAGAGAACTTATAAAGAGAAAAAACCTCATAAATGTAATGATTGTGGTGAACTCTTCAC
CTGCCATTCAGTGCATATTCAACACCAGAGAGTCCATACTGGAGAGAAACCCTATACCTGCAATGAATGT
GGGAAATCTTTTAGCCACAGAGCTAATTTAACTAAACACCAGAGAACTCATACTAGAATTCTCTTTGAAT
GCCGTGAATGTAAGAAAACCTTCACAGAAAGCTCATCCCTTGCAACACATCAGAGAATTCACGTTGGAGA
GAGACCTTATGAATGCAATGAATGTGGGAAAGGTTTTAATCGAAGTACACATCTTGTGCAGCATCAGTTG
ATTCATACTGGAGTGAGGCCTTATGAATGTAATGAATGTGATAAAGCTTTTATTCATTCATCAGCACTCA
TTAAACATCAAAGAACTCATACTGGAGAGAAACCTTATAAATGTCAAGAATGTGGGAAAGCCTTTAGCCA
TTGCTCATCCCTAACTAAGCATCAGAGAGTTCATACTGGAGAAAAGCCATATGAATGCAGTGAATGTGGA
AAAACTTTTAGTCAGAGCACACATCTTGTTCAACATCAGAGAATTCACACTGGAGAGAAACCCTATGAGT
GTAGTGAATGTGGGAAAACCTTCAGCCAGAGCTCCAATTTTGCTAAACATCAAAGAATTCATATTGGAAA
GAAACCGTACAAATGTAGTGAGTGTGGAAAAGCCTTCATTCATTCATCAGCTCTTATTCAACATCAGAGA
ACTCATACCGGAGAGAAACCCTTTAGATGTAATGAGTGTGGGAAAAGCTTTAAGTGCAGTTCATCTCTCA
TCAGACATCAAAGAGTTCACACTGAAGAGCAACCCTAGTAATGAACTAGTCCGTAACTTGAAAGTATTTC
GATTTCTTGGCTTTATATATCTTGTGGAAAGGACGAACGGTTCTCTAGGCTGCAAGACCC
