>Addgene plasmid #143824 | TFORF1542 | depositor partial sequence | sequence record 283600 | Barcode
ACGGTTCTCTAGGCTGCAAGACCC
